Addgene plasmid #157502: pD649-HAsp-SEMA4A-COMP5AP-AviTag-9xHis
Purpose: Mammalian expression of cell-surface protein extracellular domain fused to COMP5AP-AviTag-9xHis. Protein is secreted from cells.
Depositing lab: Chris Garcia. Depositing organization: Stanford University. Publication: A Human IgSF Cell-Surface Interactome Reveals a Complex Network of Protein-Protein Interactions. Wojtowicz WM, Vielmetter J, Fernandes RA, Siepe DH, Eastman CL, Chisholm GB, Cox S, Klock H, Anderson PW, Rue SM, Miller JJ, Glaser SM, Bragstad ML, Vance J, Lam AW, Lesley SA, Zinn K, Garcia KC. Cell. 2020 Aug 20;182(4):1027-1043.e17. doi: 10.1016/j.cell.2020.07.025. PubMed 32822567.
Backbone
  Vector backbone: pD649
  Backbone size w/o insert (bp): 7153
  Vector type: Mammalian Expression
Growth in bacteria
  Bacterial resistance: Ampicillin, 100 μg/mL
  Growth temperature: 37°C
  Growth strain: DH5alpha
  Copy number: High Copy
Gene/Insert
  Gene/Insert name: SEMA4A (alt name: SEM4A)
  Species: H. sapiens (human)
  Insert size (bp): 1953
  Entrez Gene: SEMA4A (a.k.a. CORD10, RP35, SEMAB, SEMB)
  Promoter: CMV/SP6
  Tag / fusion protein: COMP5AP-AviTag-9xHis (C terminal on backbone)
  Cloning method: Restriction Enzyme; 5′ cloning site GCGGCCGC (not destroyed); 3′ cloning site GGCGCGCC (not destroyed)
  Sequencing primers: 5′ ATTTAGGTGACACTATAG; 3′ CGTCGCACTCCATCACGGTG
Resource information
  A portion of this plasmid was derived from a plasmid made by: synthesis by ThermoFisher
Terms and licenses: Academic/Nonprofit Terms; Industry Terms: Not Available to Industry
Depositor comments: Some plasmids in this collection may have an IS4-like element ISVsa5 family transposase upstream of the CMV promoter.
How to cite: pD649-HAsp-SEMA4A-COMP5AP-AviTag-9xHis was a gift from Chris Garcia (Addgene plasmid # 157502 ; http://n2t.net/addgene:157502 ; RRID:Addgene_157502)
