[The description below was written by a language model from this plasmid's Addgene catalogue record and the feature table of its GenBank file.]
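Description:
pD649-HAsp-SEMA4A-COMP5AP-AviTag-9xHis is a 9.1 kb mammalian expression plasmid built on the pD649 backbone for producing the extracellular domain of human SEMA4A (semaphorin 4A) as a secreted, tagged fusion protein. It is propagated in E. coli at high copy from a ColE1/pUC-type origin under ampicillin selection (bla). For mammalian cells it carries a puromycin N-acetyltransferase cassette driven by the SV40 enhancer/early promoter, with an adjacent EM7 bacterial promoter, and terminated by the SV40 poly(A) signal. The SV40 origin embedded in that promoter can support episomal replication in cells expressing large T antigen.

The expression unit uses the CMV immediate-early enhancer and promoter, followed by an SP6 phage promoter that serves as a sequencing primer site and could support in vitro transcription, and ends with the bGH polyadenylation signal. The synthesised 1953 bp SEMA4A insert sits between retained NotI and AscI sites. "HAsp" in the name indicates an upstream signal peptide directing secretion, although this element is not annotated in the feature table. Downstream, the backbone supplies an HRV 3C protease cleavage site, the COMP5AP module, an AviTag for enzymatic biotinylation and a 9xHis tag for metal-affinity purification. COMP5AP is also unannotated; by its name it is presumably a pentamerising COMP coiled coil joined to alkaline phosphatase, which would yield a multivalent, enzymatically detectable protein.

The plasmid belongs to a collection used to map a human IgSF cell-surface protein interactome, in which secreted ectodomain fusions are tested for binding. The depositor notes that some plasmids in the collection may carry an IS4-like ISVsa5 family transposase insertion upstream of the CMV promoter; none is annotated here.
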