LOCUS       Exported 9106 bp ds-DNA circular SYN 13-MAY-2021
DEFINITION  Mammalian expression of cell-surface protein extracellular domain
            fused to COMP5AP-AviTag-9xHis. Protein is secreted from cells..
ACCESSION   .
VERSION     .
KEYWORDS    pD649-HAsp-SEMA4A-COMP5AP-AviTag-9xHis
SOURCE      synthetic DNA construct
  ORGANISM  synthetic DNA construct
REFERENCE   1 (bases 1 to 9106)
  AUTHORS   Wojtowicz WM, Vielmetter J, Fernandes RA, Siepe DH, Eastman CL,
            Chisholm GB, Cox S, Klock H, Anderson PW, Rue SM, Miller JJ, Glaser
            SM, Bragstad ML, Vance J, Lam AW, Lesley SA, Zinn K, Garcia KC
  TITLE     A Human IgSF Cell-Surface Interactome Reveals a Complex Network of
            Protein-Protein Interactions.
  JOURNAL   Cell. 2020 Aug 20;182(4):1027-1043.e17. doi:
            10.1016/j.cell.2020.07.025.
  PUBMED    32822567
REFERENCE   2 (bases 1 to 9106)
  AUTHORS   .
  TITLE     Direct Submission
  JOURNAL   Exported May 13, 2021 from SnapGene Server 1.1.58
            http://www.snapgene.com
FEATURES             Location/Qualifiers
     source          1..9106
                     /organism="synthetic DNA construct"
                     /mol_type="other DNA"
     primer_bind     124..143
                     /label=Kan-R
                     /note="Kanamycin resistance gene, reverse primer"
     primer_bind     149..168
                     /label=pENTR-R
                     /note="pENTR vectors, reverse primer"
     rep_origin      254..842
                     /direction=RIGHT
                     /label=ori
                     /note="high-copy-number ColE1/pMB1/pBR322/pUC origin of
                     replication"
     primer_bind     743..762
                     /label=pBR322ori-F
                     /note="pBR322 origin, forward primer"
     primer_bind     996..1013
                     /label=L4440
                     /note="L4440 vector, forward primer"
     primer_bind     1111..1128
                     /label=M13 Forward
                     /note="In lacZ gene. Also called M13-F20 or M13 (-21)
                     Forward"
     primer_bind     1112..1128
                     /label=M13 fwd
                     /note="common sequencing primer, one of multiple similar
                     variants"
     protein_bind    1584..1600
                     /label=lac operator
                     /bound_moiety="lac repressor encoded by lacI"
                     /note="The lac repressor binds to the lac operator to
                     inhibit transcription in E. coli. This inhibition can be
                     relieved by adding lactose or
                     isopropyl-beta-D-thiogalactopyranoside (IPTG)."
     enhancer        1767..2146
                     /label=CMV enhancer
                     /note="human cytomegalovirus immediate early enhancer"
     promoter        2147..2350
                     /label=CMV promoter
                     /note="human cytomegalovirus (CMV) immediate early
                     promoter"
     primer_bind     2301..2321
                     /label=CMV-F
                     /note="Human CMV immediate early promoter, forward primer"
     primer_bind     2347..2371
                     /label=LNCX
                     /note="Human CMV promoter, forward primer"
     promoter        2581..2599
                     /label=SP6 promoter
                     /note="promoter for bacteriophage SP6 RNA polymerase"
     primer_bind     2581..2598
                     /label=SP6
                     /note="SP6 promoter, forward primer"
     primer_bind     2612..2631
                     /label=pMT2-F
                     /note="Synthetic intron, forward primer"
     CDS             4756..4779
                     /codon_start=1
                     /product="recognition and cleavage site for human
                     rhinovirus 3C and PreScission proteases"
                     /label=HRV 3C site
                     /translation="LEVLFQGP"
     CDS             6439..6483
                     /codon_start=1
                     /product="peptide tag that allows for enzymatic
                     biotinylation"
                     /label=AviTag(TM)
                     /translation="GLNDIFEAQKIEWHE"
     CDS             6484..6510
                     /codon_start=1
                     /product="9xHis affinity tag"
                     /label=9xHis
                     /translation="HHHHHHHHH"
     primer_bind     complement(6650..6667)
                     /label=BGH-rev
                     /note="Bovine growth hormone terminator, reverse primer.
                     Also called BGH reverse"
     polyA_signal    6656..6767
                     /label=bGH poly(A) signal
                     /note="bovine growth hormone polyadenylation signal"
     primer_bind     complement(6885..6905)
                     /label=pBABE 3'
                     /note="SV40 enhancer, reverse primer for pBABE vectors"
     promoter        6890..7219
                     /label=SV40 promoter
                     /note="SV40 enhancer and early promoter"
     rep_origin      7070..7205
                     /label=SV40 ori
                     /note="SV40 origin of replication"
     primer_bind     7132..7151
                     /label=SV40pro-F
                     /note="SV40 promoter/origin, forward primer"
     promoter        7267..7314
                     /label=EM7 promoter
                     /note="synthetic bacterial promoter "
     CDS             7333..7932
                     /codon_start=1
                     /gene="pac from Streptomyces alboniger"
                     /product="puromycin N-acetyltransferase"
                     /label=PuroR
                     /note="confers resistance to puromycin"
                     /translation="MTEYKPTVRLATRDDVPRAVRTLAAAFADYPATRHTVDPDRHIER
                     VTELQELFLTRVGLDIGKVWVADDGAAVAVWTTPESVEAGAVFAEIGPRMAELSGSRLA
                     AQQQMEGLLAPHRPKEPAWFLATVGVSPDHQGKGLGSAVVLPGVEAAERAGVPAFLETS
                     APRNLPFYERLGFTVTADVEVPEGPRTWCMTRKPGA"
     primer_bind     complement(7333..7352)
                     /label=Puro-R
                     /note="Puromycin resistance gene, reverse primer. Also
                     called puro-variant-R"
     primer_bind     7829..7849
                     /label=Puro-F
                     /note="Puromycin resistance gene, forward primer"
     polyA_signal    8062..8183
                     /label=SV40 poly(A) signal
                     /note="SV40 polyadenylation signal"
     primer_bind     complement(8099..8118)
                     /label=SV40pA-R
                     /note="SV40 polyA, reverse primer"
     primer_bind     8153..8172
                     /label=EBV-rev
                     /note="SV40 polyA terminator, reverse primer"
     CDS             complement(8236..9096)
                     /codon_start=1
                     /gene="bla"
                     /product="beta-lactamase"
                     /label=AmpR
                     /note="confers resistance to ampicillin, carbenicillin, and
                     related antibiotics"
                     /translation="MSIQHFRVALIPFFAAFCLPVFAHPETLVKVKDAEDQLGARVGYI
                     ELDLNSGKILESFRPEERFPMMSTFKVLLCGAVLSRIDAGQEQLGRRIHYSQNDLVEYS
                     PVTEKHLTDGMTVRELCSAAITMSDNTAANLLLTTIGGPKELTAFLHNMGDHVTRLDRW
                     EPELNEAIPNDERDTTMPVAMATTLRKLLTGELLTLASRQQLIDWMEADKVAGPLLRSA
                     LPAGWFIADKSGAGERGSRGIIAALGPDGKPSRIVVIYTTGSQATMDERNRQIAEIGAS
                     LIKHW"
     primer_bind     8859..8878
                     /label=Amp-R
                     /note="Ampicillin resistance gene, reverse primer"
     promoter        complement(9097..82)
                     /gene="bla"
                     /label=AmpR promoter
ORIGIN
        1 tttcaatatt attgaagcat ttatcagggt tattgtctca tgagcggata catatttgaa
       61 tgtatttaga aaaataaaca aataggggtc agtgttacaa ccaattaacc aattctgaac
      121 attatcgcga gcccatttat acctgaatat ggctcataac accccttgct catgaccaaa
      181 atcccttaac gtgagttacg cgcgcgtcgt tccactgagc gtcagacccc gtagaaaaga
      241 tcaaaggatc ttcttgagat cctttttttc tgcgcgtaat ctgctgcttg caaacaaaaa
      301 aaccaccgct accagcggtg gtttgtttgc cggatcaaga gctaccaact ctttttccga
      361 aggtaactgg cttcagcaga gcgcagatac caaatactgt tcttctagtg tagccgtagt
      421 tagcccacca cttcaagaac tctgtagcac cgcctacata cctcgctctg ctaatcctgt
      481 taccagtggc tgctgccagt ggcgataagt cgtgtcttac cgggttggac tcaagacgat
      541 agttaccgga taaggcgcag cggtcgggct gaacgggggg ttcgtgcaca cagcccagct
      601 tggagcgaac gacctacacc gaactgagat acctacagcg tgagctatga gaaagcgcca
      661 cgcttcccga agggagaaag gcggacaggt atccggtaag cggcagggtc ggaacaggag
      721 agcgcacgag ggagcttcca gggggaaacg cctggtatct ttatagtcct gtcgggtttc
      781 gccacctctg acttgagcgt cgatttttgt gatgctcgtc aggggggcgg agcctatgga
      841 aaaacgccag caacgcggcc tttttacggt tcctggcctt ttgctggcct tttgctcaca
      901 tgttctttcc tgcgttatcc cctgattctg tggataaccg tattaccgcc tttgagtgag
      961 ctgataccgc tcgccgcagc cgaacgaccg agcgcagcga gtcagtgagc gaggaagcgg
     1021 aaggcgagag tagggaactg ccaggcatca aactaagcag aaggcccctg acggatggcc
     1081 tttttgcgtt tctacaaact ctttctgtgt tgtaaaacga cggccagtct taagctcggg
     1141 ccccctgggc ggttctgata acgagtaatc gttaatccgc aaataacgta aaaacccgct
     1201 tcggcgggtt tttttatggg gggagtttag ggaaagagca tttgtcagaa tatttaaggg
     1261 cgcctgtcac tttgcttgat atatgagaat tatttaacct tataaatgag aaaaaagcaa
     1321 cgcactttaa ataagatacg ttgctttttc gattgatgaa cacctataat taaactattc
     1381 atctattatt tatgattttt tgtatataca atatttctag tttgttaaag agaattaaga
     1441 aaataaatct cgaaaataat aaagggaaaa tcagtttttg atatcaaaat tatacatgtc
     1501 aacgataata caaaatataa tacaaactat aagatgttat cagtatttat tatcatttag
     1561 aataaatttt gtgtcgccct taattgtgag cggataacaa ttacgagctt catgcacagt
     1621 ggcgttgact caatattggc cattagccat attattcatt ggttatatag cataaatcaa
     1681 tattggctat tggccattgc atacgttgta tctatatcat aatatgtaca tttatattgg
     1741 ctcatgtcca atatgaccgc catgttggca ttgattattg actagttatt aatagtaatc
     1801 aattacgggg tcattagttc atagcccata tatggagttc cgcgttacat aacttacggt
     1861 aaatggcccg cctggctgac cgcccaacga cccccgccca ttgacgtcaa taatgacgta
     1921 tgttcccata gtaacgccaa tagggacttt ccattgacgt caatgggtgg agtatttacg
     1981 gtaaactgcc cacttggcag tacatcaagt gtatcatatg ccaagtacgc cccctattga
     2041 cgtcaatgac ggtaaatggc ccgcctggca ttatgcccag tacatgacct tatgggactt
     2101 tcctacttgg cagtacatct acgtattagt catcgctatt accatggtga tgcggttttg
     2161 gcagtacatc aatgggcgtg gatagcggtt tgactcacgg ggatttccaa gtctccaccc
     2221 cattgacgtc aatgggagtt tgttttggca ccaaaatcaa cgggactttc caaaatgtcg
     2281 taacaactcc gccccattga cgcaaatggg cggtaggcgt gtacggtggg aggtctatat
     2341 aagcagagct cgtttagtga accgtcagat cgcctggaga cgccatccac gctgttttga
     2401 cctccataga agacaccggg accgatccag cctccgcggc cgggaacggt gcattggaac
     2461 gcggattccc cgtgccaaga gtgacgtaag taccgcctat agagtctata ggcccacccc
     2521 cttggcttcg ttagaacgcg gctacaatta atacataacc ttatgtatca tacacatacg
     2581 atttaggtga cactatagaa taacatccac tttgcctttc tctccacagg tgtccactcc
     2641 caggtccaac tgcacctcgg ttctatcgaa aacgcgcctg ctagcgccac catgaagacc
     2701 atcattgccc tgagctacat cttctgcctg gtgttcgctg cggccgccnn nnnnnnnnnn
     2761 nnnnnnnnnn nnnnnnnnnn nnnnnnnnnn nnnnnnnnnn nnnnnnnnnn nnnnnnnnnn
     2821 nnnnnnnnnn nnnnnnnnnn nnnnnnnnnn nnnnnnnnnn nnnnnnnnnn nnnnnnnnnn
     2881 nnnnnnnnnn nnnnnnnnnn nnnnnnnnnn nnnnnnnnnn nnnnnnnnnn nnnnnnnnnn
     2941 nnnnnnnnnn nnnnnnnnnn nnnnnnnnnn nnnnnnnnnn nnnnnnnnnn nnnnnnnnnn
     3001 nnnnnnnnnn nnnnnnnnnn nnnnnnnnnn nnnnnnnnnn nnnnnnnnnn nnnnnnnnnn
     3061 nnnnnnnnnn nnnnnnnnnn nnnnnnnnnn nnnnnnnnnn nnnnnnnnnn nnnnnnnnnn
     3121 nnnnnnnnnn nnnnnnnnnn nnnnnnnnnn nnnnnnnnnn nnnnnnnnnn nnnnnnnnnn
     3181 nnnnnnnnnn nnnnnnnnnn nnnnnnnnnn nnnnnnnnnn nnnnnnnnnn nnnnnnnnnn
     3241 nnnnnnnnnn nnnnnnnnnn nnnnnnnnnn nnnnnnnnnn nnnnnnnnnn nnnnnnnnnn
     3301 nnnnnnnnnn nnnnnnnnnn nnnnnnnnnn nnnnnnnnnn nnnnnnnnnn nnnnnnnnnn
     3361 nnnnnnnnnn nnnnnnnnnn nnnnnnnnnn nnnnnnnnnn nnnnnnnnnn nnnnnnnnnn
     3421 nnnnnnnnnn nnnnnnnnnn nnnnnnnnnn nnnnnnnnnn nnnnnnnnnn nnnnnnnnnn
     3481 nnnnnnnnnn nnnnnnnnnn nnnnnnnnnn nnnnnnnnnn nnnnnnnnnn nnnnnnnnnn
     3541 nnnnnnnnnn nnnnnnnnnn nnnnnnnnnn nnnnnnnnnn nnnnnnnnnn nnnnnnnnnn
     3601 nnnnnnnnnn nnnnnnnnnn nnnnnnnnnn nnnnnnnnnn nnnnnnnnnn nnnnnnnnnn
     3661 nnnnnnnnnn nnnnnnnnnn nnnnnnnnnn nnnnnnnnnn nnnnnnnnnn nnnnnnnnnn
     3721 nnnnnnnnnn nnnnnnnnnn nnnnnnnnnn nnnnnnnnnn nnnnnnnnnn nnnnnnnnnn
     3781 nnnnnnnnnn nnnnnnnnnn nnnnnnnnnn nnnnnnnnnn nnnnnnnnnn nnnnnnnnnn
     3841 nnnnnnnnnn nnnnnnnnnn nnnnnnnnnn nnnnnnnnnn nnnnnnnnnn nnnnnnnnnn
     3901 nnnnnnnnnn nnnnnnnnnn nnnnnnnnnn nnnnnnnnnn nnnnnnnnnn nnnnnnnnnn
     3961 nnnnnnnnnn nnnnnnnnnn nnnnnnnnnn nnnnnnnnnn nnnnnnnnnn nnnnnnnnnn
     4021 nnnnnnnnnn nnnnnnnnnn nnnnnnnnnn nnnnnnnnnn nnnnnnnnnn nnnnnnnnnn
     4081 nnnnnnnnnn nnnnnnnnnn nnnnnnnnnn nnnnnnnnnn nnnnnnnnnn nnnnnnnnnn
     4141 nnnnnnnnnn nnnnnnnnnn nnnnnnnnnn nnnnnnnnnn nnnnnnnnnn nnnnnnnnnn
     4201 nnnnnnnnnn nnnnnnnnnn nnnnnnnnnn nnnnnnnnnn nnnnnnnnnn nnnnnnnnnn
     4261 nnnnnnnnnn nnnnnnnnnn nnnnnnnnnn nnnnnnnnnn nnnnnnnnnn nnnnnnnnnn
     4321 nnnnnnnnnn nnnnnnnnnn nnnnnnnnnn nnnnnnnnnn nnnnnnnnnn nnnnnnnnnn
     4381 nnnnnnnnnn nnnnnnnnnn nnnnnnnnnn nnnnnnnnnn nnnnnnnnnn nnnnnnnnnn
     4441 nnnnnnnnnn nnnnnnnnnn nnnnnnnnnn nnnnnnnnnn nnnnnnnnnn nnnnnnnnnn
     4501 nnnnnnnnnn nnnnnnnnnn nnnnnnnnnn nnnnnnnnnn nnnnnnnnnn nnnnnnnnnn
     4561 nnnnnnnnnn nnnnnnnnnn nnnnnnnnnn nnnnnnnnnn nnnnnnnnnn nnnnnnnnnn
     4621 nnnnnnnnnn nnnnnnnnnn nnnnnnnnnn nnnnnnnnnn nnnnnnnnnn nnnnnnnnnn
     4681 nnnnnnnnnn nnnnnnnnnn nggcgcgccg gaagatcaag ttgatccaag attgattgat
     4741 ggcaagggcg gatctctgga ggtgctgttc cagggaccag gcggaagcgg caatcccggc
     4801 ggcgatctgg ccccccagat gctgcgcgag ctgcaggaga ccaatgccgc cctgcaggac
     4861 gtgcgcgagc tgctgcgcca ccgcgtgaag gagatcacct tcctgaagaa caccgtgatg
     4921 gagtgcgacg cctgcggtat gcagccctct agaggctccg gctccatcat cccagttgag
     4981 gaggagaacc cggacttctg gaaccgcgag gcagccgagg ccctgggtgc cgccaagaag
     5041 ctgcagcctg cacagacagc cgccaagaac ctcatcatct tcctgggcga tgggatgggg
     5101 gtgtctacgg tgacagctgc caggatccta aaagggcaga agaaggacaa actggggcct
     5161 gagatacccc tggccatgga ccgcttccca tatgtggctc tgtccaagac atacaatgta
     5221 gacaaacatg tgccagacag tggagccaca gccacggcct acctgtgcgg ggtcaagggc
     5281 aacttccaga ccattggctt gagtgcagcc gcccgcttta accagtgcaa cacgacacgc
     5341 ggcaacgagg tcatctccgt gatgaatcgg gccaagaaag cagggaagtc agtgggagtg
     5401 gtaaccacca cacgagtgca gcacgcctcg ccagccggca cctacgccca cacggtgaac
     5461 cgcaactggt actcggacgc cgacgtgcct gcctcggccc gccaggaggg gtgccaggac
     5521 atcgctacgc agctcatctc caacatggac attgacgtga tcctaggtgg aggccgaaag
     5581 tacatgtttc gcatgggaac cccagaccct gagtacccag atgactacag ccaaggtggg
     5641 accaggctgg acgggaagaa tctggtgcag gaatggctgg cgaagcgcca gggtgcccgg
     5701 tatgtgtgga accgcactga gctcatgcag gcttccctgg acccgtctgt gacccatctc
     5761 atgggtctct ttgagcctgg agacatgaaa tacgagatcc accgagactc cacactggac
     5821 ccctccctga tggagatgac agaggctgcc ctgcgcctgc tgagcaggaa cccccgcggc
     5881 ttcttcctct tcgtggaggg tggtcgcatc gaccatggtc atcatgaaag cagggcttac
     5941 cgggcactga ctgagacgat catgttcgac gacgccattg agagggcggg ccagctcacc
     6001 agcgaggagg acacgctgag cctcgtcact gccgaccact cccacgtctt ctccttcgga
     6061 ggctaccccc tgcgagggag ctccatcttc gggctggccc ctggcaaggc ccgggacagg
     6121 aaggcctaca cggtcctcct atacggaaac ggtccaggct atgtgctcaa ggacggcgcc
     6181 cggccggatg ttaccgagag cgagagcggg agccccgagt atcggcagca gtcagcagtg
     6241 cccctggacg aagagaccca cgcaggcgag gacgtggcgg tgttcgcgcg cggcccgcag
     6301 gcgcacctgg ttcacggcgt gcaggagcag accttcatag cgcacgtcat ggccttcgcc
     6361 gcctgcctgg agccctacac cgcctgcgac ctggcgcccc ccgccggcac caccgacgcc
     6421 gcgcacccgg gtggcggagg actgaacgac atcttcgagg ctcagaaaat cgaatggcac
     6481 gaacatcacc atcaccatca ccatcaccat taaggccggc ctgtagtcac tggcacaacg
     6541 cgttacccgg taagccaatc gggtatacac ggtcgtcata ctgcagacag ggttcttcta
     6601 ctttgcaaga tagtcttgag tagtaaaata aatagataga gaaaatcagc ctcgactgtg
     6661 ccttctagtt gccagccatc tgttgtttgc ccctcccccg tgccttcctt gaccctggaa
     6721 ggtgccactc ccactgtcct ttcctaataa aatgaggaaa ttgcatcaca acactcaacc
     6781 ctatctcggt ctattctttt gatttataag ggattttgcc gatttcggcc tattggttaa
     6841 aaaatgagct gatttaacaa aaatttaacg cgaattaatt ctgtggaatg tgtgtcagtt
     6901 agggtgtgga aagtccccag gctccccagc aggcagaagt atgcaaagca tgcatctcaa
     6961 ttagtcagca accaggtgtg gaaagtcccc aggctcccca gcaggcagaa gtatgcaaag
     7021 catgcatctc aattagtcag caaccatagt cccgccccta actccgccca tcccgcccct
     7081 aactccgccc agttccgccc attctccgcc ccatggctga ctaatttttt ttatttatgc
     7141 agaggccgag gccgcctctg cctctgagct attccagaag tagtgaggag gcttttttgg
     7201 aggcctaggc ttttgcaaaa agctcccggg agcttgtata tccattttcg gatctgatca
     7261 gcacgtgttg acaattaatc atcggcatag tatatcggca tagtataata cgacaaggtg
     7321 aggaactaaa ccatgaccga gtacaagccc acggtgcgcc tcgccacccg cgacgacgtc
     7381 cccagggccg tacgcaccct cgccgccgcg ttcgccgact accccgccac gcgccacacc
     7441 gtcgatccgg accgccacat cgagcgggtc accgagctgc aagaactctt cctcacgcgc
     7501 gtcgggctcg acatcggcaa ggtgtgggtc gcggacgacg gcgccgcggt ggcggtctgg
     7561 accacgccgg agagcgtcga agcgggggcg gtgttcgccg agatcggccc gcgcatggcc
     7621 gagttgagcg gttcccggct ggccgcgcag caacagatgg aaggcctcct ggcgccgcac
     7681 cggcccaagg agcccgcgtg gttcctggcc accgtcggcg tctcgcccga ccaccagggc
     7741 aagggtctgg gcagcgccgt cgtgctcccc ggagtggagg cggccgagcg cgccggggtg
     7801 cccgccttcc tggagacatc cgcgccccgc aacctcccct tctacgagcg gctcggcttc
     7861 accgtcaccg ccgacgtcga ggtgcccgaa ggaccgcgca cctggtgcat gacccgcaag
     7921 cccggtgcct gacacgtgct acgagatttc gattccaccg ccgccttcta tgaaaggttg
     7981 ggcttcggaa tcgttttccg ggacgccggc tggatgatcc tccagcgcgg ggatctcatg
     8041 ctggagttct tcgcccaccc caacttgttt attgcagctt ataatggtta caaataaagc
     8101 aatagcatca caaatttcac aaataaagca tttttttcac tgcattctag ttgtggtttg
     8161 tccaaactca tcaatgtatc ttatcatgtc tgtataccgt cgacctctag ctagagcttg
     8221 gcgtaatcat ggtcattacc aatgcttaat cagtgaggca cctatctcag cgatctgtct
     8281 atttcgttca tccatagttg cctgactccc cgtcgtgtag ataactacga tacgggaggg
     8341 cttaccatct ggccccagcg ctgcgatgat accgcgagaa ccacgctcac cggctccgga
     8401 tttatcagca ataaaccagc cagccggaag ggccgagcgc agaagtggtc ctgcaacttt
     8461 atccgcctcc atccagtcta ttaattgttg ccgggaagct agagtaagta gttcgccagt
     8521 taatagtttg cgcaacgttg ttgccatcgc tacaggcatc gtggtgtcac gctcgtcgtt
     8581 tggtatggct tcattcagct ccggttccca acgatcaagg cgagttacat gatcccccat
     8641 gttgtgcaaa aaagcggtta gctccttcgg tcctccgatc gttgtcagaa gtaagttggc
     8701 cgcagtgtta tcactcatgg ttatggcagc actgcataat tctcttactg tcatgccatc
     8761 cgtaagatgc ttttctgtga ctggtgagta ctcaaccaag tcattctgag aatagtgtat
     8821 gcggcgaccg agttgctctt gcccggcgtc aatacgggat aataccgcgc cacatagcag
     8881 aactttaaaa gtgctcatca ttggaaaacg ttcttcgggg cgaaaactct caaggatctt
     8941 accgctgttg agatccagtt cgatgtaacc cactcgtgca cccaactgat cttcagcatc
     9001 ttttactttc accagcgttt ctgggtgagc aaaaacagga aggcaaaatg ccgcaaaaaa
     9061 gggaataagg gcgacacgga aatgttgaat actcatattc ttcctt
//
