>Addgene plasmid #157502 | pD649-HAsp-SEMA4A-COMP5AP-AviTag-9xHis | depositor partial sequence | sequence record 304114 | insert (extracellular domain)
[1953 nt withheld, positions 1-1953]
